>Addgene plasmid #103449 | LSB-hsa-miR-337-5p | depositor full sequence | sequence record 195947 | Full Sequence
AATTGAGGGGATAACGCAGGAAAGAACATGTGAGCAAAAGGCCAGCAAAAGGCCAGGAACCGTAAAAAGG
CCGCGTTGCTGGCGTTTTTCCATAGGCTCCGCCCCCCTGACGAGCATCACAAAAATCGACGCTCAAGTCA
GAGGTGGCGAAACCCGACAGGACTATAAAGATACCAGGCGTTTCCCCCTGGAAGCTCCCTCGTGCGCTCT
CCTGTTCCGACCCTGCCGCTTACCGGATACCTGTCCGCCTTTCTCCCTTCGGGAAGCGTGGCGCTTTCTC
ATAGCTCACGCTGTAGGTATCTCAGTTCGGTGTAGGTCGTTCGCTCCAAGCTGGGCTGTGTGCACGAACC
CCCCGTTCAGCCCGACCGCTGCGCCTTATCCGGTAACTATCGTCTTGAGTCCAACCCGGTAAGACACGAC
TTATCGCCACTGGCAGCAGCCACTGGTAACAGGATTAGCAGAGCGAGGTATGTAGGCGGTGCTACAGAGT
TCTTGAAGTGGTGGCCTAACTACGGCTACACTAGAAGAACAGTATTTGGTATCTGCGCTCTGCTGAAGCC
AGTTACCTTCGGAAAAAGAGTTGGTAGCTCTTGATCCGGCAAACAAACCACCGCTGGTAGCGGTGGTTTT
TTTGTTTGCAAGCAGCAGATTACGCGCAGAAAAAAAGGATCTCAAGAAGATCCTTTGATCTTTTCTACGG
GGTCTGACGCTCAGTGGAACGAAAACTCACGTTAAGGGATTTTGGTCATGAGATTATCAAAAAGGATCTT
CACCTAGATCCTTTTAAATTAAAAATGAAGTTTTAAATCAATCTAAAGTATATATGAGTAAACTTGGTCT
GACAGTTACCAATGCTTAATCAGTGAGGCACCTATCTCAGCGATCTGTCTATTTCGTTCATCCATAGTTG
CCTGACTCCCCGTCGTGTAGATAACTACGATACGGGAGGGCTTACCATCTGGCCCCAGTGCTGCAATGAT
ACCGCGAGAACCACGCTCACCGGCTCCAGATTTATCAGCAATAAACCAGCCAGCCGGAAGGGCCGAGCGC
AGAAGTGGTCCTGCAACTTTATCCGCCTCCATCCAGTCTATTAATTGTTGCCGGGAAGCTAGAGTAAGTA
GTTCGCCAGTTAATAGTTTGCGCAACGTTGTTGCCATTGCTACAGGCATCGTGGTGTCACGCTCGTCGTT
TGGTATGGCTTCATTCAGCTCCGGTTCCCAACGATCAAGGCGAGTTACATGATCCCCCATGTTGTGCAAA
AAAGCGGTTAGCTCCTTCGGTCCTCCGATCGTTGTCAGAAGTAAGTTGGCCGCAGTGTTATCACTCATGG
TTATGGCAGCACTGCATAATTCTCTTACTGTCATGCCATCCGTAAGATGCTTTTCTGTGACTGGTGAGTA
CTCAACCAAGTCATTCTGAGAATAGTGTATGCGGCGACCGAGTTGCTCTTGCCCGGCGTCAATACGGGAT
AATACCGCGCCACATAGCAGAACTTTAAAAGTGCTCATCATTGGAAAACGTTCTTCGGGGCGAAAACTCT
CAAGGATCTTACCGCTGTTGAGATCCAGTTCGATGTAACCCACTCGTGCACCCAACTGATCTTCAGCATC
TTTTACTTTCACCAGCGTTTCTGGGTGAGCAAAAACAGGAAGGCAAAATGCCGCAAAAAAGGGAATAAGG
GCGACACGGAAATGTTGAATACTCATACTCTTCCTTTTTCAATATTATTGAAGCATTTATCAGGGTTATT
GTCTCATGAGCGGATACATATTTGAATGTAGCTCCGAATTTCTCGAGGGCTTGTCGACGACGGCGGTCTC
CGTCGTCAGGATCATGAATTCGACCCGCCTGCCACCATGACCGAGTACAAGCCCACGGTGCGCCTCGCCA
CCCGCGACGACGTCCCCCGGGCCGTACGCACCCTCGCCGCCGCGTTCGCCGACTACCCCGCCACGCGCCA
CACCGTCGACCCGGACCGCCACATCGAGCGGGTCACCGAGCTGCAAGAACTCTTCCTCACGCGCGTCGGG
CTCGACATCGGCAAGGTGTGGGTCGCGGACGACGGCGCCGCGGTGGCGGTCTGGACCACGCCGGAGAGCG
TCGAAGCGGGGGCGGTGTTCGCCGAGATCGGCCCGCGCATGGCCGAGTTGAGCGGTTCCCGGCTGGCCGC
GCAGCAACAGATGGAAGGCCTCCTGGCGCCGCACCGGCCCAAGGAGCCCGCGTGGTTCCTGGCCACCGTC
GGCGTCTCGCCCGACCACCAGGGCAAGGGTCTGGGCAGCGCCGTCGTGCTCCCCGGAGTGGAGGCGGCCG
AGCGCGCCGGGGTGCCCGCCTTCCTGGAGACATCCGCGCCCCGCAACCTCCCCTTCTACGAGCGGCTCGG
CTTCACCGTCACCGCCGACGTCGAGGTGCCCGAAGGACCGCGCACCTGGTGCATGACCCGCAAGCCCGGT
GCCTGATACGCGTGAATTCACTCCTCAGGTGCAGGCTGCCTATCAGAAGGTGGTGGCTGGTGTGGCCAAT
GCCCTGGCTCACAAATACCACTGAGATCTTTTTCCCTCTGCCAAAAATTATGGGGACATCATGAAGCCCC
TTGAGCATCTGACTTCTGGCTAATAAAGGAAATTTATTTTCATTGCAATAGTGTGTTGGAATTTTTTGTG
TCTCTCACTCGGAAGGACATATGGGAGGGCAAATCATTTAAAACATCAGAATGAGTATTTGGTTTAGAGT
TTGGCAACATATGCCCATATGCTGGCTGCCATGAACAAAGGTTGGCTATAAAGAGGTCATCAGTATATGA
AACAGCCCCCTGCTGTCCATTCCTTATTCCATAGAAAAGCCTTGACTTGAGGTTAGATTTTTTTTATATT
TTGTTTTGTGTTATTTTTTTCTTTAACATCCCTAAAATTTTCCTTACATGTTTTACTAGCCAGATTTTTC
CTCCTCTCCTGACTACTCCCAGTCATAGCTGTCCCTCTTCTCTTATGGAGATCCCTCGACCTGCAGCCCA
AGCTTGAATTCTCTAGAATTACCCTGTTATCCCTATGCTTGGTTTACCGAGCTCTTATTGGTTTTCAAAC
TTCATTGACTGTGCCCAACGCGCCTGGGAGCTCACGGGGACAGCCCCCCCCCAAAGCCCCCAGGGATGTA
ATTACGTCCCTCCCCCGCTAGGGGGCAGCAGCGAGCCGCCCGGGGCTCCGCTCCGGTCCGGCGCTCCCCC
CGCATCCCCGAGCCGGCAGCGTGCGGGGACAGCCCGGGCACGGGGAAGGTGGCACGGGATCGCTTTCCTC
TGAACGCTTCTCGCTGCTCTTTGAGCCTGCAGACACCTGGGGGGATACGGGGAAAAAGCTAGGCTGAAAG
ACCGGTTCTTAGAATGACACGCGCCTGGGAGCTCACGGGGACAGCCCCCCCCCAAAGCCCCCAGGGATGT
AATTACGTCCCTCCCCCGCTAGGGGGCAGCAGCGAGCCGCCCGGGGCTCCGCTCCGGTCCGGCGCTCCCC
CCGCATCCCCGAGCCGGCAGCGTGCGGGGACAGCCCGGGCACGGGGAAGGTGGCACGGGATCGCTTTCCT
CTGAACGCTTCTCGCTGCTCTTTGAGCCTGCAGACACCTGGGGGGATACGGGGAAAAAGCTAACTTCTGA
GACGACAACTTTGTATAGAAAAGTTGGCTCCGAATTCGCCCTTGACAGCAGAGATCCAGTTTGGTTAATT
AATTGGCTCCGGTGCCCGTCAGTGGGCAGAGCGCACATCGCCCACAGTCCCCGAGAAGTTGTGGGGAGGG
GTCGGCAATTGAACCGGTGCCTAGAGAAGGTGGCGCGGGGTAAACTGGGAAAGTGATGTCGTGTACTGGC
TCCGCCTTTTTCCCGAGGGTGGGGGAGAACCGTATATAAGTGCAGTAGTCGCCGTGAACGTTCTTTTTCG
CAACGGGTTTGCCGCCAGAACACAGGTAAGTGCCGTGTGTGGTTCCCGCGGGCCTGGCCTCTTTACGGGT
TATGGCCCTTGCGTGCCTTGAATTACTTCCACCTGGCTGCAGTACGTGATTCTTGATCCCGAGCTTCGGG
TTGGAAGTGGGTGGGAGAGTTCGAGGCCTTGCGCTTAAGGAGCCCCTTCGCCTCGTGCTTGAGTTGAGGC
CTGGCCTGGGCGCTGGGGCCGCCGCGTGCGAATCTGGTGGCACCTTCGCGCCTGTCTCGCTGCTTTCGAT
AAGTCTCTAGCCATTTAAAATTTTTGATGACCTGCTGCGACGCTTTTTTTCTGGCAAGATAGTCTTGTAA
ATGCGGGCCAAGATCTGCACACTGGTATTTCGGTTTTTGGGGCCGCGGGCGGCGACGGGGCCCGTGCGTC
CCAGCGCACATGTTCGGCGAGGCGGGGCCTGCGAGCGCGGCCACCGAGAATCGGACGGGGGTAGTCTCAA
GCTGGCCGGCCTGCTCTGGTGCCTGGCCTCGCGCCGCCGTGTATCGCCCCGCCCTGGGCGGCAAGGCTGG
CCCGGTCGGCACCAGTTGCGTGAGCGGAAAGATGGCCGCTTCCCGGCCCTGCTGCAGGGAGCTCAAAATG
GAGGACGCGGCGCTCGGGAGAGCGGGCGGGTGAGTCACCCACACAAAGGAAAAGGGCCTTTCCGTCCTCA
GCCGTCGCTTCATGTGACTCCACGGAGTACCGGGCGCCGTCCAGGCACCTCGATTAGTTCTCGAGCTTTT
GGAGTACGTCGTCTTTAGGTTGGGGGGAGGGGTTTTATGCGATGGAGTTTCCCCACACTGAGTGGGTGGA
GACTGAAGTTAGGCCAGCTTGGCACTTGATGTAATTCTCCTTGGAATTTGCCCTTTTTGAGTTTGGATCT
TGGTTCATTCTCAAGCCTCAGACAGTGGTTCAAAGTTTTTTTCTTCCATTTCAGGTGTCGTGAGAAGGGC
GAATTCGACCCAAGTTTGTACAAAAAAGCAGGCTGGATCCAGGTGCCACCATGGTGAGCGAGCTGATTAA
GGAGAACATGCACATGAAGCTGTACATGGAGGGCACCGTGAACAACCACCACTTCAAGTGCACATCCGAG
GGCGAAGGCAAGCCCTACGAGGGCACCCAGACCATGAGAATCAAGGCGGTCGAGGGCGGCCCTCTCCCCT
TCGCCTTCGACATCCTGGCTACCAGCTTCATGTACGGCAGCAAAACCTTCATCAACCACACCCAGGGCAT
CCCCGACTTCTTTAAGCAGTCCTTCCCCGAGGGCTTCACATGGGAGAGAGTCACCACATACGAAGATGGG
GGCGTGCTGACCGCTACCCAGGACACCAGCCTCCAGGACGGCTGCCTCATCTACAACGTCAAGATCAGAG
GGGTGAACTTCCCATCCAACGGCCCTGTGATGCAGAAGAAAACACTCGGCTGGGAGGCCTCCACCGAGAC
ACTGTACCCCGCTGACGGCGGCCTGGAAGGCAGAGCCGACATGGCCCTGAAGCTCGTGGGCGGGGGCCAC
CTGATCTGCAACCTTAAGACCACATACAGATCCAAGAAACCCGCTAAGAACCTCAAGATGCCCGGCGTCT
ACTATGTGGACAGGAGACTGGAAAGAATCAAGGAGGCCGACAAAGAGACATACGTCGAGCAGCACGAGGT
GGCTGTGGCCAGATACTGCGACCTCCCTAGCAAACTGGGGCACAAACTTAATTGAGAATTCTACCACCCA
GCTTTCTTGTACAAAGTGGTACGTCTCAAGACCAGAGGTCTCTGCTTCTCTGGTCAACTCCTGTATGAAG
CCGTTCAACTCCTGTATGAAGCCGTTCAACTCCTGTATGAAGCCGTTCAACTCCTGTATGAAGCCGTTCC
AACCAGAAGAGACCTGTGCTTCACTCCTCAGGTGCAGGCTGCCTATCAGAAGGTGGTGGCTGGTGTGGCC
AATGCCCTGGCTCACAAATACCACTGAGATCTTTTTCCCTCTGCCAAAAATTATGGGGACATCATGAAGC
CCCTTGAGCATCTGACTTCTGGCTAATAAAGGAAATTTATTTTCATTGCAATAGTGTGTTGGAATTTTTT
GTGTCTCTCACTCGGAAGGACATATGGGAGGGCAAATCATTTAAAACATCAGAATGAGTATTTGGTTTAG
AGTTTGGCAACATATGCCCATATGCTGGCTGCCATGAACAAAGGTTGGCTATAAAGAGGTCATCAGTATA
TGAAACAGCCCCCTGCTGTCCATTCCTTATTCCATAGAAAAGCCTTGACTTGAGGTTAGATTTTTTTTAT
ATTTTGTTTTGTGTTATTTTTTTCTTTAACATCCCTAAAATTTTCCTTACATGTTTTACTAGCCAGATTT
TTCCTCCTCTCCTGACTACTCCCAGTCATAGCTGTCCCTCTTCTCTTATGGAGATCCCGAGCGGTGCGTT
TTTATGCTTGTAGTATTGTATAATGTTTTTAAGATCCAAGCTTCTGACCTCTTCTCTTCCTCCCACAGGG
CCTCGAGACAATTGCATCGATGGTACCAGTGAAAGTCTGCAATGAATTCGAGTTGGCGCGCCTGTCATTC
TAAATCTCTCTTTCAGCCTAAAGCTTTTTCCCCGTATCCCCCCAGGTGTCTGCAGGCTCAAAGAGCAGCG
AGAAGCGTTCAGAGGAAAGCGATCCCGTGCCACCTTCCCCGTGCCCGGGCTGTCCCCGCACGCTGCCGGC
TCGGGGATGCGGGGGGAGCGCCGGACCGGAGCGGAGCCCCGGGCGGCTCGCTGCTGCCCCCTAGCGGGGG
AGGGACGTAATTACATCCCTGGGGGCTTTGGGAGGGGGCTGTCCCCGTGAGCTCCCAGGCGCGCCTGTCA
TTCTAAATCTCTCTTTCAGCCTAAAGCTTTTTCCCCGTATCCCCCCAGGTGTCTGCAGGCTCAAAGAGCA
GCGAGAAGCGTTCAGAGGAAAGCGATCCCGTGCCACCTTCCCCGTGCCCGGGCTGTCCCCGCACGCTGCC
GGCTCGGGGATGCGGGGGGAGCGCCGGACCGGAGCGGAGCCCCGGGCGGCTCGCTGCTGCCCCCTAGCGG
GGGAGGGACGTAATTACATCCCTGGGGGCTTTGGGGGGGGGCTGTCCCCGTGAGCTCCCAGGCGCGCCAA
CTCGGTACCGTATCGATGTCGACGTTAACGCTAGTGATATCAACTTTGTATAGAAAAGTTGGCTCCGAAT
TCGCCCTTGACAGCAGAGATCCAGTTTGGTTAATTAATTGGCTCCGGTGCCCGTCAGTGGGCAGAGCGCA
CATCGCCCACAGTCCCCGAGAAGTTGTGGGGAGGGGTCGGCAATTGAACCGGTGCCTAGAGAAGGTGGCG
CGGGGTAAACTGGGAAAGTGATGTCGTGTACTGGCTCCGCCTTTTTCCCGAGGGTGGGGGAGAACCGTAT
ATAAGTGCAGTAGTCGCCGTGAACGTTCTTTTTCGCAACGGGTTTGCCGCCAGAACACAGGTAAGTGCCG
TGTGTGGTTCCCGCGGGCCTGGCCTCTTTACGGGTTATGGCCCTTGCGTGCCTTGAATTACTTCCACCTG
GCTGCAGTACGTGATTCTTGATCCCGAGCTTCGGGTTGGAAGTGGGTGGGAGAGTTCGAGGCCTTGCGCT
TAAGGAGCCCCTTCGCCTCGTGCTTGAGTTGAGGCCTGGCCTGGGCGCTGGGGCCGCCGCGTGCGAATCT
GGTGGCACCTTCGCGCCTGTCTCGCTGCTTTCGATAAGTCTCTAGCCATTTAAAATTTTTGATGACCTGC
TGCGACGCTTTTTTTCTGGCAAGATAGTCTTGTAAATGCGGGCCAAGATCTGCACACTGGTATTTCGGTT
TTTGGGGCCGCGGGCGGCGACGGGGCCCGTGCGTCCCAGCGCACATGTTCGGCGAGGCGGGGCCTGCGAG
CGCGGCCACCGAGAATCGGACGGGGGTAGTCTCAAGCTGGCCGGCCTGCTCTGGTGCCTGGCCTCGCGCC
GCCGTGTATCGCCCCGCCCTGGGCGGCAAGGCTGGCCCGGTCGGCACCAGTTGCGTGAGCGGAAAGATGG
CCGCTTCCCGGCCCTGCTGCAGGGAGCTCAAAATGGAGGACGCGGCGCTCGGGAGAGCGGGCGGGTGAGT
CACCCACACAAAGGAAAAGGGCCTTTCCGTCCTCAGCCGTCGCTTCATGTGACTCCACGGAGTACCGGGC
GCCGTCCAGGCACCTCGATTAGTTCTCGAGCTTTTGGAGTACGTCGTCTTTAGGTTGGGGGGAGGGGTTT
TATGCGATGGAGTTTCCCCACACTGAGTGGGTGGAGACTGAAGTTAGGCCAGCTTGGCACTTGATGTAAT
TCTCCTTGGAATTTGCCCTTTTTGAGTTTGGATCTTGGTTCATTCTCAAGCCTCAGACAGTGGTTCAAAG
TTTTTTTCTTCCATTTCAGGTGTCGTGAGAAGGGCGAATTCGACCCAAGTTTGTACAAAAAAGCAGGCTC
GCCACCATGGTGAGCAAGGGCGAGGAGCTGTTCACCGGGGTGGTGCCCATCCTGGTCGAGCTGGACGGCG
ACGTAAACGGCCACAAGTTCAGCGTGAGGGGCGAGGGCGAGGGCGATGCCACCAACGGCAAGCTGACCCT
GAAGTTCATCTGCACCACCGGCAAGCTGCCCGTGCCCTGGCCCACCCTCGTGACCACCCTGAGCCACGGC
GTGCAGTGCTTCGCCCGCTACCCCGACCACATGAAGCAGCACGACTTCTTCAAGTCCGCCATGCCCGAAG
GCTACGTCCAGGAGCGCACCATCTTCTTCAAGGACGACGGCACCTACAAGACCCGCGCCGAGGTGAAGTT
CGAGGGCGACACCCTAGTGAACCGCATCGAGCTGAAGGGCGTCGACTTCAAGGAGGACGGCAACATCCTG
GGGCACAAGCTGGAGTACAACTTCAACAGCCACAACATCTATATCATGGCCGTCAAGCAGAAGAACGGCA
TCAAGGTGAACTTCAAGATCCGCCACAACGTGGAGGACGGCAGCGTGCAGCTCGCCGACCACTACCAGCA
GAACACCCCCATCGGCGACGGCCCCGTGCTGCTGCCCGACAGCCACTACCTGAGCACCCAGTCCGTGCTG
AGCAAAGACCCCAACGAGAAGCGCGATCACATGGTCCTGCTGGAGTTCCGCACCGCCGCCGGGATCACTC
TCGGCATGGACGAGCTGTACAAGTAATACCACCCAGCTTTCTTGTACAAAGTGGTACGCGTGAATTCACT
CCTCAGGTGCAGGCTGCCTATCAGAAGGTGGTGGCTGGTGTGGCCAATGCCCTGGCTCACAAATACCACT
GAGATCTTTTTCCCTCTGCCAAAAATTATGGGGACATCATGAAGCCCCTTGAGCATCTGACTTCTGGCTA
ATAAAGGAAATTTATTTTCATTGCAATAGTGTGTTGGAATTTTTTGTGTCTCTCACTCGGAAGGACATAT
GGGAGGGCAAATCATTTAAAACATCAGAATGAGTATTTGGTTTAGAGTTTGGCAACATATGCCCATATGC
TGGCTGCCATGAACAAAGGTTGGCTATAAAGAGGTCATCAGTATATGAAACAGCCCCCTGCTGTCCATTC
CTTATTCCATAGAAAAGCCTTGACTTGAGGTTAGATTTTTTTTATATTTTGTTTTGTGTTATTTTTTTCT
TTAACATCCCTAAAATTTTCCTTACATGTTTTACTAGCCAGATTTTTCCTCCTCTCCTGACTACTCCCAG
TCATAGCTGTCCCTCTTCTCTTATGGAGATCCCTCGACCTGCAGCCCAAGCTTGGCGTAATCATGGTCAT
AGCTGTTTCCTGTGTGAAATTGTTATCCGCTCACAATTCCACACAACATACGAGCCGGAAGCATAAAGTG
TAAAGCCTGGGGTGCCTAATGAGTGAGCTAACTCACATTAATTGCGTTGCGCTCACTGCCCGCTTTCCAG
TCGGGAAACCTGTCGTGCCAGCGGATCGACAGTACTAAGCTTGGTCTAATACCCAATCTCTCGTCTTATC
CAGATGTTTTATACGCCTCTGGCCCGTGTCTCAAAATCTCTGATGTTACATTGCACAAGATAAAATAATA
TCATCATGAACAATAAAACTGTCTGCTTACATAAACAGTAATACAAGGGGTGTTATGAGCCATATTCAAC
GGGAAACGTCGAGGCCGCGATTAAATTCCAACATGGATGCTGATTTATATGGGTATAAATGGGCTCGCGA
TAATGTCGGGCAATCAGGTGCGACAATCTATCGCTTGTATGGGAAGCCCGATGCGCCAGAGTTGTTTCTG
AAACATGGCAAAGGTAGCGTTGCCAATGATGTTACAGATGAGATGGTCAGACTAAACTGGCTGACGGAAT
TTATGCCTCTTCCGACCATCAAGCATTTTATCCGTACTCCTGATGATGCATGGTTACTCACCACTGCGAT
CCCCGGAAAAACAGCATTCCAGGTATTAGAAGAATATCCTGATTCAGGTGAAAATATTGTTGATGCGCTG
GCAGTGTTCCTGCGCCGGTTGCATTCGATTCCTGTTTGTAATTGTCCTTTTAACAGCGATCGCGTATTTC
GTCTCGCTCAGGCGCAATCACGAATGAATAACGGTTTGGTTGATGCGAGTGATTTTGATGACGAGCGTAA
TGGCTGGCCTGTTGAACAAGTCTGGAAAGAAATGCATAAACTTTTGCCATTCTCACCGGATTCAGTCGTC
ACTCATGGTGATTTCTCACTTGATAACCTTATTTTTGACGAGGGGAAATTAATAGGTTGTATTGATGTTG
GACGAGTCGGAATCGCAGACCGATACCAGGATCTTGCCATCCTATGGAACTGCCTCGGTGAGTTTTCTCC
TTCATTACAGAAACGGCTTTTTCAAAAATATGGTATTGATAATCCTGATATGAATAAATTGCAGTTTCAT
TTGATGCTCGATGAGTTTTTCTAATCAGAATTGGTTAATTGGTTGTAACACTGGCAGAGCATTACGCTGA
CTTGACGGGACGGCGCAAGCTCATGACCAAAATCCCTTAACGTGAGTTACGCGTCGTTCCACTGAGCGTC
AGAGGTATCACTAGTATTACAGAGGTAAGTTATAACAGTCGCCTAACCC
Features (pLannotate 1.2.2; 28 found; start..end, strand, type, name):
     87..675     -  rep_origin     ori: high-copy-number ColE1/pMB1/pBR322/pUC origin of replication
    846..1706    -  CDS            AmpR: β-lactamase; bla; confers resistance to ampicillin, carbenicillin, and related antibiotics
   1707..1778    -  promoter       AmpR promoter: bla
   1857..2456    +  CDS            PuroR: puromycin N-acetyltransferase; pac from Streptomyces alboniger; confers resistance to puromycin
   2461..2541    +  CDS            HBB (fragment): HBB_PONPY - Experimental evidence at transcript level: Swiss-Prot protein existence level 2. Involved in oxygen transport from the lung to the various peripheral tissues. From Pongo pygmaeus (Bornean orangutan).
   2612..2667    +  polyA_signal   β-globin poly(A) signal: rabbit β-globin polyadenylation signal (Gil and Proudfoot, 1987)
   3646..3666    +  protein_bind   attB4: mutant version of attB; core recombination site for the Gateway® BP reaction BP Clonase™
   3734..3945    +  promoter       EF-1α core promoter: core promoter for human elongation factor EF-1α
   3946..4884    +  intron         EF-1α intron A: intron upstream of the start codon of human EF-1α
   4911..4931    +  protein_bind   attB1: mutant version of attB; core recombination site for the Gateway® BP reaction BP Clonase™
   4951..5646    +  CDS            mKate2: mKate2 is a basic (constitutively fluorescent) red fluorescent protein published in 2009, derived from Entacmaea quadricolor. It is reported to be a rapidly-maturing monomer with moderate acid sensitivity.
   5666..5690    -  protein_bind   attB2: mutant version of attB; recombination site for the Gateway® BP reaction BP Clonase™
   5830..5904    +  CDS            HBB (fragment): HBB_PONPY - Experimental evidence at transcript level: Swiss-Prot protein existence level 2. Involved in oxygen transport from the lung to the various peripheral tissues. From Pongo pygmaeus (Bornean orangutan).
   5975..6030    +  polyA_signal   β-globin poly(A) signal: rabbit β-globin polyadenylation signal (Gil and Proudfoot, 1987)
   6414..6439    +  misc_feature   SA: splice acceptor site
   7111..7131    +  protein_bind   attB4: mutant version of attB; core recombination site for the Gateway® BP reaction BP Clonase™
   7199..7410    +  promoter       EF-1α core promoter: core promoter for human elongation factor EF-1α
   7411..8349    +  intron         EF-1α intron A: intron upstream of the start codon of human EF-1α
   8376..8396    +  protein_bind   attB1: mutant version of attB; core recombination site for the Gateway® BP reaction BP Clonase™
   8407..9123    +  CDS            EBFP2: EBFP2 is a basic (constitutively fluorescent) blue fluorescent protein published in 2007, derived from Aequorea victoria. It is reported to be a rapidly-maturing monomer with moderate acid sensitivity.
   9131..9155    -  protein_bind   attB2: mutant version of attB; recombination site for the Gateway® BP reaction BP Clonase™
   9159..9239    +  CDS            HBB (fragment): HBB_PONPY - Experimental evidence at transcript level: Swiss-Prot protein existence level 2. Involved in oxygen transport from the lung to the various peripheral tissues. From Pongo pygmaeus (Bornean orangutan).
   9310..9365    +  polyA_signal   β-globin poly(A) signal: rabbit β-globin polyadenylation signal (Gil and Proudfoot, 1987)
   9748..9770    -  protein_bind   lac operator (fragment): The lac repressor binds to the lac operator to inhibit transcription in E. coli. This inhibition can be relieved by adding lactose or isopropyl-β-D-thiogalactopyranoside (IPTG). lac repressor encoded by lacI
   9774..9804    -  promoter       lac promoter: promoter for the E. coli lac operon
   9819..9840    -  protein_bind   CAP binding site: CAP binding activates transcription in the presence of cAMP. E. coli catabolite activator protein
   9853..9892    -  CDS            lacI (fragment): lac repressor; lacI; The lac repressor binds to the lac operator to inhibit transcription in E. coli. This inhibition can be relieved by adding lactose or isopropyl-β-D-thiogalactopyranoside (IPTG).
  10065..10874   +  CDS            KanR: aminoglycoside phosphotransferase; aph(3')-Ia; confers resistance to kanamycin in bacteria or G418 (Geneticin®) in eukaryotes
