[The description below was written by a language model from this plasmid's Addgene catalogue record and pLannotate feature annotations shown in this document.]
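Description:
LSB-hsa-miR-337-5p is an 11 kb mammalian expression plasmid built on the Low Sensor Backbone (LSB) and designed as a two-colour fluorescent sensor of microRNA activity. It replicates in E. coli from a high-copy ColE1/pUC-type origin and carries both β-lactamase (AmpR) and an aminoglycoside phosphotransferase (KanR), so it is selected with ampicillin and kanamycin together. A puromycin N-acetyltransferase coding sequence followed by a rabbit β-globin polyadenylation signal is also present for selection in mammalian cells. No dedicated mammalian promoter for it is annotated in the feature table.

The payload consists of two parallel transcription units, each driven by the human EF-1α core promoter with its intron A and terminated by a β-globin 3' region and poly(A) signal. The units are flanked by attB4, attB1 and attB2 sites left over from Gateway-style assembly. One unit expresses the red fluorescent protein mKate2. According to the record, a target site for human miR-337-5p sits in its 3' UTR, although this site is not annotated as a separate feature. The other unit expresses the blue protein EBFP2 without a target site and serves as an internal reference for plasmid dose and expression. When miR-337-5p is active in transfected cells, the mKate2 transcript is repressed, so a drop in mKate2 relative to EBFP2 fluorescence reports miRNA activity.

The depositors note that the repeated poly(A) elements make the plasmid inherently unstable in bacteria. They also report small discrepancies between the deposited sequence and the physical plasmid, including short insertions flanking the puromycin coding region that do not impair selection.
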