Addgene plasmid #103449: LSB-hsa-miR-337-5p
Purpose: Used to sense miRNA activity using fluorescence based tools. hsa-miR-337-5p target in 3' UTR of of mKate. miRNA activity can be measured by the repression of mKate2 relative to EBFP2 fluorescent proteins . Plasmid is inherently unstable; please see Depositor Comments
Depositing lab: Ron Weiss. Depositing organization: Massachusetts Institute of Technology. Publication: A mixed antagonistic/synergistic miRNA repression model enables accurate predictions of multi-input miRNA sensor activity. Gam JJ, Babb J, Weiss R. Nat Commun. 2018 Jun 22;9(1):2430. doi: 10.1038/s41467-018-04575-0. PubMed 29934631.
Backbone
  Vector backbone: Low Sensor Backbone (LSB)
  Vector type: Mammalian Expression, Synthetic Biology
Growth in bacteria
  Bacterial resistance: Ampicillin and Kanamycin, 100 & 50 μg/mL
  Growth temperature: 30°C
  Growth strain: NEB Stable
  Copy number: High Copy
Gene/Insert
  Gene/Insert name: hsa-miR-337-5p target
  Species: H. sapiens (human)
  Entrez Gene: MIR337 (a.k.a. MIRN337, hsa-mir-337, mir-337)
  Promoter: EF-1a
  Cloning method: Gibson Cloning
Terms and licenses: Academic/Nonprofit Terms; Industry Terms: Not Available to Industry
Depositor comments: Please note that this plasmid is inherently unstable due to a repeating poly A element. We recommend performing a diagnostic digest on multiple colonies upon receipt. The depositors would like to note the presence of several discrepancies between the depositor sequence and physical plasmid sequence. In particular, the sequences upstream and downstream of the puromycin coding region have 10 bp insertions which do not affect the ability to perform puromycin selection. The sequences for those regions within the physical plasmids are as follows: Upstream of Puro: GAATTCGACCGCCTGTCTCAAGGTGCCACC; Downstream of Puro: GCTTTGAGACTACGCGTGAATTCACTCCTC.
How to cite: LSB-hsa-miR-337-5p was a gift from Ron Weiss (Addgene plasmid # 103449 ; http://n2t.net/addgene:103449 ; RRID:Addgene_103449)
