>Addgene plasmid #103449 | LSB-hsa-miR-337-5p | depositor partial sequence | sequence record 195948 | hsa-miR-337-5p target
AACTCCTGTATGAAGCCGTTC
