>Addgene plasmid #103449 | LSB-hsa-miR-337-5p | addgene partial sequence | sequence record 270648 | mKate2-F 5'-ACCCGCTAAGAACCTCAAGA-3'
TCAAGGAGGCCGACAAAGAGACATACGTCGAGCAGCACGAGGTGGCTGTGGCCAGATACTGCGACCTCCC
TAGCAAACTGGGGCACAAACTTAATTGAGAATTCTACCACCCAGCTTTCTTGTACAAAGTGGTACGTCTC
AAGACCAGAGGTCTCTGCTTCTCTGGTCAACTCCTGTATGAAGCCGTTCAACTCCTGTATGAAGCCGTTC
AACTCCTGTATGAAGCCGTTCAACTCCTGTATGAAGCCGTTCCAACCAGAAGAGACCTGTGCTTCACTCC
TCAGGTGCAGGCTGCCTATCAGAAGGTGGTGGCTGGTGTGGCCAATGCCCTGGCTCACAAATACCACTGA
GATCTTTTTCCCTCTGCCAAAAATTATGGGGACATCATGAAGCCCCTTGAGCATCTGACTTCTGGCTAAT
AAAGGAAATTTATTTTCATTGCAATAGTGTGTTGGAATTTTTTGTGTCTCTCACTCGGAAGGACATATGG
GAGGGCAAATCATTTAAAACATCAGAATGAGTATTTGGTTTAGAGTTTGGCAACATATGCCCATATGCTG
GCT
